>Addgene plasmid #185546 | CMV-IgK-pHluorin-TM-mRuby | addgene full sequence | sequence record 369455 | Addgene NGS Result
ACGCTTACAATTTACGCGCGCGTTGACATTGATTATTGACTAGTTATTAATAGTAATCAATTACGGGGTC
ATTAGTTCATAGCCCATATATGGAGTTCCGCGTTACATAACTTACGGTAAATGGCCCGCCTGGCTGACCG
CCCAACGACCCCCGCCCATTGACGTCAATAATGACGTATGTTCCCATAGTAACGCCAATAGGGACTTTCC
ATTGACGTCAATGGGTGGAGTATTTACGGTAAACTGCCCACTTGGCAGTACATCAAGTGTATCATATGCC
AAGTACGCCCCCTATTGACGTCAATGACGGTAAATGGCCCGCCTGGCATTATGCCCAGTACATGACCTTA
TGGGACTTTCCTACTTGGCAGTACATCTACGTATTAGTCATCGCTATTACCATGGTGATGCGGTTTTGGC
AGTACATCAATGGGCGTGGATAGCGGTTTGACTCACGGGGATTTCCAAGTCTCCACCCCATTGACGTCAA
TGGGAGTTTGTTTTGGCACCAAAATCAACGGGACTTTCCAAAATGTCGTAACAACTCCGCCCCATTGACG
CAAATGGGCGGTAGGCGTGTACGGTGGGAGGTCTATATAAGCAGAACTCTCTGGCTAACTAGAGAACCCA
CTGCTTACTGGCTTATCGAAATTAATACGACTCACTATAGGGAGACCCAAGCTTGGTACCGAACTCGGAT
CCACTAGTAACGGCCGCCAGTGTGCTGGAATTCGGCTTGGGGATATCCACCATGGAGACAGACACACTCC
TGCTATGGGTACTGCTGCTCTGGGTTCCAGGTTCCACTGGTGACAGATCTGGAAGTAAAGGAGAAGAACT
TTTCACTGGAGTTGTCCCAATTCTTGTTGAATTAGATGGTGATGTTAATGGGCACAAATTTTCTGTCAGT
GGAGAGGGTGAAGGTGATGCAACATACGGAAAACTTACCCTTAAATTTATTTGCACTACTGGAAAACTAC
CTGTTCCTTGGCCAACACTTGTCACTACTTTAACTTATGGTGTTCAATGCTTTTCAAGATACCCAGATCA
TATGAAACGGCATGACTTTTTCAAGAGTGCCATGCCCGAAGGTTATGTACAGGAAAGAACTATATTTTTC
AAAGATGACGGGAACTACAAGACACGTGCTGAAGTCAAGTTTGAAGGTGATACCCTTGTTAATAGAATCG
AGTTAAAAGGTATTGATTTTAAAGAAGATGGAAACATTCTTGGACACAAATTGGAATACAACTATAACGA
TCACCAGGTGTACATCATGGCAGACAAACAAAAGAATGGAATCAAAGCTAACTTCAAAATTAGACACAAC
ATTGAAGATGGAGGCGTTCAACTAGCAGACCATTATCAACAAAATACTCCAATTGGCGATGGGCCCGTCC
TTTTACCAGACAACCATTACCTGTTTACAACTTCTACTCTTTCGAAAGATCCCAACGAAAAGAGAGACCA
CATGGTCCTTCTTGAGTTTGTAACAGCTGCTGGGATTACACATGGCATGGATGAACTATACAAAGTCGAC
GAACAAAAACTCATCTCAGAAGAGGATCTGAATGCTGTGGGCCAGGACACGCAGGAGGTCATCGTGGTGC
CACACTCCTTGCCCTTTAAGGTGGTGGTGATCTCAGCCATCCTGGCCCTGGTGGTGCTCACCATCATCTC
CCTTATCATCCTCATCATGCTTTGGCAGAAGAAGCCACGTATGGTGTCTAAGGGCGAAGAGCTGATCAAG
GAAAATATGCGTATGAAGGTGGTCATGGAAGGTTCGGTCAACGGCCACCAATTCAAATGCACAGGTGAAG
GAGAAGGCAATCCGTACATGGGAACTCAAACCATGAGGATCAAAGTCATCGAGGGAGGACCCCTGCCATT
TGCCTTTGACATTCTTGCCACGTCGTTCATGTATGGCAGCCGTACTTTTATCAAGTACCCGAAAGGCATT
CCTGATTTCTTTAAACAGTCCTTTCCTGAGGGTTTTACTTGGGAAAGAGTTACGAGATACGAAGATGGTG
GAGTCGTCACCGTCATGCAGGACACCAGCCTTGAGGATGGCTGTCTCGTTTACCACGTCCAAGTCAGAGG
GGTAAACTTTCCCTCCAATGGTCCCGTGATGCAGAAGAAGACCAAGGGTTGGGAGCCTAATACAGAGATG
ATGTATCCAGCAGATGGTGGTCTGAGGGGATACACTCATATGGCACTGAAAGTTGATGGTGGTGGCCATC
TGTCTTGCTCTTTCGTAACAACTTACAGGTCAAAAAAGACCGTCGGGAACATCAAGATGCCCGGTATCCA
TGCCGTTGATCACCGCCTGGAAAGGTTAGAGGAAAGTGACAATGAAATGTTCGTAGTACAACGCGAACAC
GCAGTTGCCAAGTTCGCCGGGCTTGGTGGTGGGATGGACGAGCTGTACAAGTTCTACTGCGAGAACGAGG
TGGGCAGCTGAGCGGCCGCTCGAGATCAGCCTCGACTGTGCCTTCTAGTTGCCAGCCATCTGTTGTTTGC
CCCTCCCCCGTGCCTTCCTTGACCCTGGAAGGTGCCACTCCCACTGTCCTTTCCTAATAAAATGAGGAAA
TTGCATCGCATTGTCTGAGTAGGTGTCATTCTATTCTGGGGGGTGGGGTGGGGCAGGACAGCAAGGGGGA
GGATTGGGAAGACAATAGCAGGCGTGCTGGGGATGCGGTGGGCTCTATGGCTTCTGAGGCGGAAAGAACC
AGTGGCGGTAATACGGTTATCCACAGAATCAGGGGATAACGCAGGAAAGAACATGTGAGCAAAAGGCCAG
CAAAAGGCCAGGAACCGTAAAAAGGCCGCGTTGCTGGCGTTTTTCCATAGGCTCCGCCCCCCTGACGAGC
ATCACAAAAATCGACGCTCAAGTCAGAGGTGGCGAAACCCGACAGGACTATAAAGATACCAGGCGTTTCC
CCCTGGAAGCTCCCTCGTGCGCTCTCCTGTTCCGACCCTGCCGCTTACCGGATACCTGTCCGCCTTTCTC
CCTTCGGGAAGCGTGGCGCTTTCTCATAGCTCACGCTGTAGGTATCTCAGTTCGGTGTAGGTCGTTCGCT
CCAAGCTGGGCTGTGTGCACGAACCCCCCGTTCAGCCCGACCGCTGCGCCTTATCCGGTAACTATCGTCT
TGAGTCCAACCCGGTAAGACACGACTTATCGCCACTGGCAGCAGCCACTGGTAACAGGATTAGCAGAGCG
AGGTATGTAGGCGGTGCTACAGAGTTCTTGAAGTGGTGGCCTAACTACGGCTACACTAGAAGAACAGTAT
TTGGTATCTGCGCTCTGCTGAAGCCAGTTACCTTCGGAAAAAGAGTTGGTAGCTCTTGATCCGGCAAACA
AACCACCGCTGGTAGCGGTGGTTTTTTTGTTTGCAAGCAGCAGATTACGCGCAGAAAAAAAGGATCTCAA
GAAGATCCTTTGATCTTTTCTACGGGGTCTGACGCTCAGTGGAACGAAAACTCACGTTAAGGGATTTTGG
TCATGAGATTATCAAAAAGGATCTTCACCTAGATCCTTTTAAATTAAAAATGAAGTTTTAAATCAATCTA
AAGTATATATGAGTAACCTGAGGCTATGGCAGGGCCTGCCGCCCCGACGTTGGCTGCGAGCCCTGGGCCT
TCACCCGAACTTGGGGGGTGGGGTGGGGAAAAGGAAGAAACGCGGGCGTATTGGCCCCAATGGGGTCTCG
GTGGGGTATCGACAGAGTGCCAGCCCTGGGACCGAACCCCGCGTTTATGAACAAACGACCCAACACCGTG
CGTTTTATTCTGTCTTTTTATTGCCGTCATAGCGCGGGTTCCTTCCGGTATTGTCTCCTTCCGTGTTTCA
GTTAGCCTCCCCCTAGGGTGGGCGAAGAACTCCAGCATGAGATCCCCGCGCTGGAGGATCATCCAGCCGG
CGTCCCGGAAAACGATTCCGAAGCCCAACCTTTCATAGAAGGCGGCGGTGGAATCGAAATCTCGTGATGG
CAGGTTGGGCGTCGCTTGGTCGGTCATTTCGAACCCCAGAGTCCCACTCAGAAGAACTCGTCAAGAAGGC
GATAGAAGGCGATGCGCTGCGAATCGGGAGCGGCGATACCGTAAAGCACGAGGAAGCGGTCAGCCCATTC
GCCGCCAAGCTCTTCAGCAATATCACGGGTAGCCAACGCTATGTCCTGATAGCGGTCCGCCACACCCAGC
CGGCCACAGTCGATGAATCCAGAAAAGCGGCCATTTTCCACCATGATATTCGGCAAGCAGGCATCGCCAT
GGGTCACGACGAGATCCTCGCCGTCGGGCTTGCTCGCCTTGAGCCTGGCGAACAGTTCGGCTGGCGCGAG
CCCCTGATGCTCTTCGTCCAGATCATCCTGATCGACAAGACCGGCTTCCATCCGAGTACGTGCTCGCTCG
ATGCGATGTTTCGCTTGGTGGTCGAATGGGCAGGTAGCCGGATCAAGCGTATGCAGCCGCCGCATTGCAT
CAGCCATGATGGATACTTTCTCGGCAGGAGCAAGGTGAGATGACAGGAGATCCTGCCCCGGCACTTCGCC
CAATAGCAGCCAGTCCCTTCCCGCTTCAGTGACAACGTCGAGCACAGCTGCGCAAGGAACGCCCGTCGTG
GCCAGCCACGATAGCCGCGCTGCCTCGTCTTGCAGTTCATTCAGGGCACCGGACAGGTCGGTCTTGACAA
AAAGAACCGGGCGCCCCTGCGCTGACAGCCGGAACACGGCGGCATCAGAGCAGCCGATTGTCTGTTGTGC
CCAGTCATAGCCGAATAGCCTCTCCACCCAAGCGGCCGGAGAACCTGCGTGCAATCCATCTTGTTCAATC
ATGCGAAACGATCCTCATCCTGTCTCTTGATCGATCTTTGCAAAAGCCTAGGCCTCCAAAAAAGCCTCCT
CACTACTTCTGGAATAGCTCAGAGGCCGGGCCTCGGCCTCTGCATAAATAAAAAAAATTAGTCAGCCATG
GGGCGGAGAATGGGCGGAACTGGGCGGAGTTAGGGGCGGGATGGGCGGAGTTAGGGGCGGGACTATGGTT
GCTGACTAATTGAGATGCTTGCTTTGCATACTTCTGCCTGCTGGGGAGCCTGGGGACTTTCCACACCTGG
TTGCTGACTAATTGAGATGCTTGCTTTGCATACTTCTGCCTGCTGGGGAGCCTGGGGACTTTCCACACCC
TAACTGACACACATTCCACAGCTGGTTCTTTCCGCCTCAGGACTCTTCCTTTTTCAATAAATCAATCTAA
AGTATATATGAGTAAACTTGGTCTGACAGTTACCAATGCTTAATCAGTGAGGCACCTATCTCAGCGATCT
GTCTATTTCGTTCATCCATAGTTGCCTGACTCCCCGTCGTGTAGATAACTACGATACGGGAGGGCTTACC
ATCTGGCCCCAGTGCTGCAATGATACCGCGAGACCCACGCTCACCGGCTCCAGATTTATCAGCAATAAAC
CAGCCAGCCGGAAGGGCCGAGCGCAGAAGTGGTCCTGCAACTTTATCCGCCTCCATCCAGTCTATTAATT
GTTGCCGGGAAGCTAGAGTAAGTAGTTCGCCAGTTAATAGTTTGCGCAACGTTGTTGCCATTGCTACAGG
CATCGTGGTGTCACGCTCGTCGTTTGGTATGGCTTCATTCAGCTCCGGTTCCCAACGATCAAGGCGAGTT
ACATGATCCCCCATGTTGTGCAAAAAAGCGGTTAGCTCCTTCGGTCCTCCGATCGTTGTCAGAAGTAAGT
TGGCCGCAGTGTTATCACTCATGGTTATGGCAGCACTGCATAATTCTCTTACTGTCATGCCATCCGTAAG
ATGCTTTTCTGTGACTGGTGAGTACTCAACCAAGTCATTCTGAGAATAGTGTATGCGGCGACCGAGTTGC
TCTTGCCCGGCGTCAATACGGGATAATACCGCGCCACATAGCAGAACTTTAAAAGTGCTCATCATTGGAA
AACGTTCTTCGGGGCGAAAACTCTCAAGGATCTTACCGCTGTTGAGATCCAGTTCGATGTAACCCACTCG
TGCACCCAACTGATCTTCAGCATCTTTTACTTTCACCAGCGTTTCTGGGTGAGCAAAAACAGGAAGGCAA
AATGCCGCAAAAAAGGGAATAAGGGCGACACGGAAATGTTGAATACTCATACTCTTCCTTTTTCAATATT
ATTGAAGCATTTATCAGGGTTATTGTCTCATGAGCGGATACATATTTGAATGTATTTAGAAAAATAAACA
AATAGGGGTTCCGCGCACATTTCCCCGAAAAGTGCCACCTG
[124 nt withheld, positions 6272-6395]
C
[91 nt withheld, positions 6397-6487]
A
[49 nt withheld, positions 6489-6537]
CCTTTGACGTTGGAGTCCACGTTCTTT
[37 nt withheld, positions 6565-6601]
ACCCTATCTCGGTCTATTCTTTTGATTTATAAGGGATTTTGCCGATTTCGGCCTATTGGTTAAAAAATGA
GCTGATTTAACAAAAATTTAACGCGAATTTTAACAAAATATTA
Features (pLannotate 1.2.2; 20 found; start..end, strand, type, name):
     25..404     +  enhancer       CMV enhancer: human cytomegalovirus immediate early enhancer
    405..605     +  promoter       CMV promoter: human cytomegalovirus (CMV) immediate early promoter
    607..637     +  LTR            5' LTR (truncated) (fragment): truncated 5' long terminal repeat (LTR) from HIV-1
    653..671     +  promoter       T7 promoter: promoter for bacteriophage T7 RNA polymerase
    752..814     +  sig_peptide    Igκ leader: leader sequence from mouse immunoglobulin κ light chain
    824..1534    +  CDS            superecliptic pHluorin: pH-sensitive mutant of green fluorescent protein (Ng et al., 2002) excited strongly by blue light at neutral pH but minimally fluorescent at acidic pH
   1574..1720    +  CDS            PDGFRβ TM domain: transmembrane domain from platelet derived growth factor receptor beta
   1721..2431    +  CDS            mRuby2: mRuby2 is a basic (constitutively fluorescent) red fluorescent protein published in 2012, derived from Entacmaea quadricolor. It has moderate acid sensitivity.
   2486..2597    +  polyA_signal   bGH poly(A) signal: bovine growth hormone polyadenylation signal
   2714..2732    +  promoter       SV40 promoter (fragment): SV40 enhancer and early promoter
   2842..3430    -  rep_origin     ori: high-copy-number ColE1/pMB1/pBR322/pUC origin of replication
   3652..3668    +  polyA_signal   bGH poly(A) signal (fragment): bovine growth hormone polyadenylation signal
   3759..3806    -  polyA_signal   HSV TK poly(A) signal: herpes simplex virus thymidine kinase polyadenylation signal (Cole and Stacy, 1985)
   3865..4017    -  CDS            ble (fragment): BLE_KLEPN - Experimental evidence at protein level: Swiss-Prot protein existence level 1. Binding protein with a strong affinity to the bleomycin family of antibiotics. Binds to CL990; an antimitotic-antibiotic compound. From Klebsiella pneumoniae.
   4038..4832    -  CDS            NeoR/KanR: aminoglycoside phosphotransferase from Tn5; aph(3')-II (or nptII); confers resistance to neomycin, kanamycin, and G418 (Geneticin®)
   4867..5220    -  promoter       SV40 promoter: SV40 enhancer and early promoter
   5222..5239    -  promoter       AmpR promoter (fragment): bla
   5280..6140    -  CDS            AmpR: β-lactamase; bla; confers resistance to ampicillin, carbenicillin, and related antibiotics
   6141..6245    -  promoter       AmpR promoter: bla
   6272..6700    +  rep_origin     f1 ori (sequence partly withheld): f1 bacteriophage origin of replication; arrow indicates direction of (+) strand synthesis
