[The description below was written by a language model from this plasmid's Addgene catalogue record and pLannotate feature annotations shown in this document.]
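Description:
CMV-IgK-pHluorin-TM-mRuby is a mammalian expression plasmid of about 6.7 kb that produces a dual-colour, membrane-anchored fluorescent reporter from the human cytomegalovirus immediate-early enhancer and promoter. It is maintained in bacteria at high copy through a ColE1/pUC-type origin and selected with ampicillin via the β-lactamase gene. An f1 phage origin is also present. The feature table additionally shows an SV40 early promoter driving NeoR/KanR with an HSV TK polyadenylation signal, which could in principle support G418 selection in mammalian cells, although the record does not mention this use. Short annotated fragments (a truncated HIV-1 LTR piece, a ble fragment, partial SV40 and bGH sequences) appear to be backbone remnants rather than functional parts, and a T7 promoter sits just upstream of the insert.

The roughly 1.7 kb insert is a single open reading frame terminated by the bovine growth hormone polyadenylation signal. It begins with the mouse Igκ light-chain leader, which directs the nascent protein into the secretory pathway, followed by superecliptic pHluorin, the PDGFRβ transmembrane domain, and mRuby2. This arrangement places pHluorin on the extracellular face of the plasma membrane and mRuby on the cytoplasmic side. Because superecliptic pHluorin fluoresces strongly at neutral pH and is quenched in acidic compartments, its signal reports surface exposure, while the constitutively red mRuby2 marks total expression. The catalogue lists rat as the insert species, though the annotated parts derive from other sources. The associated publication concerns activity-driven synaptic translocation of LGI1, suggesting use as a surface-localized pHluorin reference, though the record does not state its exact role.
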