Addgene plasmid #185546: CMV-IgK-pHluorin-TM-mRuby
Purpose: Expresses surface-localized pHluorin fused to intracellular expression of mRuby under CMV promoter
Depositing lab: Jaime de Juan-Sanz. Publication: Activity-driven synaptic translocation of LGI1 controls excitatory neurotransmission. Cuhadar U, Calzado-Reyes L, Pascual-Caro C, Aberra AS, Ritzau-Jost A, Aggarwal A, Ibata K, Podgorski K, Yuzaki M, Geis C, Hallerman S, Hoppa MB, de Juan-Sanz J. Cell Rep. 2024 May 28;43(5):114186. doi: 10.1016/j.celrep.2024.114186. Epub 2024 May 2. PubMed 38700985.
Backbone
  Vector backbone: CMV
  Total vector size (bp): 6726
  Vector type: Mammalian Expression
Growth in bacteria
  Bacterial resistance: Ampicillin, 100 μg/mL
  Growth temperature: 37°C
  Growth strain: NEB Stable
  Copy number: High Copy
Gene/Insert
  Gene/Insert name: IgK-pHluorin-TM-mRuby
  Species: R. norvegicus (rat)
  Insert size (bp): 1680
  Promoter: CMV
  Cloning method: Restriction Enzyme; 5′ cloning site BamHI (unknown if destroyed); 3′ cloning site BlpI (unknown if destroyed)
  Sequencing primers: 5′ CGCAAATGGGCGGTAGGCGTG
Terms and licenses: Academic/Nonprofit Terms; Industry Terms: Not Available to Industry
Depositor comments: Please visit https://www.biorxiv.org/content/10.1101/2022.07.03.498586v2 for bioRxiv preprint.
How to cite: CMV-IgK-pHluorin-TM-mRuby was a gift from Jaime de Juan-Sanz (Addgene plasmid # 185546 ; http://n2t.net/addgene:185546 ; RRID:Addgene_185546)
